>Addgene plasmid #36911 | pJJH1308 | depositor full sequence | sequence record 46147 | pJJH1308 sequence 13128 bps
ATGGCCTTAGGTCACTTCATCTCCATGGGGTTCTTCTTCTGATTTTCTAGAAAATGAGATGGGGGTGCAG
AGAGCTTCCTCAGTGACCTGCCCAGGGTCACATCAGAAATGTCAGAGCTAGAACTTGAACTCAGATTACT
AATCTTAAATTCCATGCCTTGGGGGCATGCAAGTACGATATACAGAAGGAGTGAACTCATTAGGGCAGAT
GACCAATGAGTTTAGGAAAGAAGAGTCCAGGGCAGGGTACATCTACACCACCCGCCCAGCCCTGGGTGAG
TCCAGCCACGTTCACCTCATTATAGTTGCCTCTCTCCAGTCCTACCTTGACGGGAAGCACAAGCAGAAAC
TGGGACAGGAGCCCCAGGAGACCAAATCTTCATGGTCCCTCTGGGAGGATGGGTGGGGAGAGCTGTGGCA
GAGGCCTCAGGAGGGGCCCTGCTGCTCAGTGGTGACAGATAGGGGTGAGAAAGCAGACAGAGTCATTCCG
TCAGCATTCTGGGTCTGTTTGGTACTTCTTCTCACGCTAAGGTGGCGGTGTGATATGCACAATGGCTAAA
AAGCAGGGAGAGCTGGAAAGAAACAAGGACAGAGACAGAGGCCAAGTCAACCAGACCAATTCCCAGAGGA
AGCAAAGAAACCATTACAGAGACTACAAGGGGGAAGGGAAGGAGAGATGAATTAGCTTCCCCTGTAAACC
TTAGAACCCAGCTGTTGCCAGGGCAACGGGGCAATACCTGTCTCTTCAGAGGAGATGAAGTTGCCAGGGT
AACTACATCCTGTCTTTCTCAAGGACCATCCCAGAATGTGGCACCCACTAGCCGTTACCATAGCAACTGC
CTCTTTGCCCCACTTAATCCCATCCCGTCTGTTAAAAGGGCCCTATAGTTGGAGGTGGGGGAGGTAGGAA
GAGCGATGATCACTTGTGGACTAAGTTTGTTCGCATCCCCTTCTCCAACCCCCTCAGTACATCACCCTGG
GAGAACAAGGTCCACTTGCTTCTGGGCCCACACAGTCCTGCAGTATTGTGTATATAAGGCCAGGGCAAAG
GAGGAGCAGGTTTTAAAGTGAAAGGCAGGCAGGTGTTGGGGAGGCAGTTACCGGGGCAACGGGAACAGGG
CGTTTCGGAGGTGGTTGCCATGGGGACCTGGATGCTGACGAAGGCTCGCGAGGCTGTGAGCAGCCACAGT
GCCCTGCTCAGAAGCCCCAAGCTCGTCAGTCAAGCCGGTTCTCCGTTTGCACTCAGGAGCACGGGCAGGC
GAGTGGCCCCTAGTTCTGGGGGCAGCGGGGATCCCCGGGTACCGGTCGCCACCATGGTGAGCAAGGGCGA
GGAGCTGTTCACCGGGGTGGTGCCCATCCTGGTCGAGCTGGACGGCGACGTAAACGGCCACAAGTTCAGC
GTGTCCGGCGAGGGCGAGGGCGATGCCACCTACGGCAAGCTGACCCTGAAGTTCATCTGCACCACCGGCA
AGCTGCCCGTGCCCTGGCCCACCCTCGTGACCACCCTGACCTACGGCGTGCAGTGCTTCAGCCGCTACCC
CGACCACATGAAGCAGCACGACTTCTTCAAGTCCGCCATGCCCGAAGGCTACGTCCAGGAGCGCACCATC
TTCTTCAAGGACGACGGCAACTACAAGACCCGCGCCGAGGTGAAGTTCGAGGGCGACACCCTGGTGAACC
GCATCGAGCTGAAGGGCATCGACTTCAAGGAGGACGGCAACATCCTGGGGCACAAGCTGGAGTACAACTA
CAACAGCCACAACGTCTATATCATGGCCGACAAGCAGAAGAACGGCATCAAGGTGAACTTCAAGATCCGC
CACAACATCGAGGACGGCAGCGTGCAGCTCGCCGACCACTACCAGCAGAACACCCCCATCGGCGACGGCC
CCGTGCTGCTGCCCGACAACCACTACCTGAGCACCCAGTCCGCCCTGAGCAAAGACCCCAACGAGAAGCG
CGATCACATGGTCCTGCTGGAGTTCGTGACCGCCGCCGGGATCACTCTCGGCATGGACGAGCTGTACAAG
TAAAGCGGCCGCGACTCTAGAATTCGATATCAAGCTTATCGATAATCAACCTCTGGATTACAAAATTTGT
GAAAGATTGACTGGTATTCTTAACTATGTTGCTCCTTTTACGCTATGTGGATACGCTGCTTTAATGCCTT
TGTATCATGCTATTGCTTCCCGTATGGCTTTCATTTTCTCCTCCTTGTATAAATCCTGGTTGCTGTCTCT
TTATGAGGAGTTGTGGCCCGTTGTCAGGCAACGTGGCGTGGTGTGCACTGTGTTTGCTGACGCAACCCCC
ACTGGTTGGGGCATTGCCACCACCTGTCAGCTCCTTTCCGGGACTTTCGCTTTCCCCCTCCCTATTGCCA
CGGCGGAACTCATCGCCGCCTGCCTTGCCCGCTGCTGGACAGGGGCTCGGCTGTTGGGCACTGACAATTC
CGTGGTGTTGTCGGGGAAATCATCGTCCTTTCCTTGGCTGCTCGCCTGTGTTGCCACCTGGATTCTGCGC
GGGACGTCCTTCTGCTACGTCCCTTCGGCCCTCAATCCAGCGGACCTTCCTTCCCGCGGCCTGCTGCCGG
CTCTGCGGCCTCTTCCGCGTCTTCGCCTTCGCCCTCAGACGAGTCGGATCTCCCTTTGGGCCGCCTCCCC
GCATCGATACCGTCGACCTCGAGACCTAGAAAAACATGGAGCAATCACAAGTAGCAATACAGCAGCTACC
AATGCTGATTGTGCCTGGCTAGAAGCACAAGAGGAGGAGGAGGTGGGTTTTCCAGTCACACCTCAGGTAC
CTTTAAGACCAATGACTTACAAGGCAGCTGTAGATCTTAGCCACTTTTTAAAAGAAAAGGGGGGACTGGA
AGGGCTAATTCACTCCCAACGAAGACAAGATATCCTTGATCTGTGGATCTACCACACACAAGGCTACTTC
CCTGATTGGCAGAACTACACACCAGGGCCAGGGATCAGATATCCACTGACCTTTGGATGGTGCTACAAGC
TAGTACCAGTTGAGCAAGAGAAGGTAGAAGAAGCCAATGAAGGAGAGAACACCCGCTTGTTACACCCTGT
GAGCCTGCATGGGATGGATGACCCGGAGAGAGAAGTATTAGAGTGGAGGTTTGACAGCCGCCTAGCATTT
CATCACATGGCCCGAGAGCTGCATCCGGACTGTACTGGGTCTCTCTGGTTAGACCAGATCTGAGCCTGGG
AGCTCTCTGGCTAACTAGGGAACCCACTGCTTAAGCCTCAATAAAGCTTGCCTTGAGTGCTTCAAGTAGT
GTGTGCCCGTCTGTTGTGTGACTCTGGTAACTAGAGATCCCTCAGACCCTTTTAGTCAGTGTGGAAAATC
TCTAGCAGGGCCCGTTTAAACCCGCTGATCAGCCTCGACTGTGCCTTCTAGTTGCCAGCCATCTGTTGTT
TGCCCCTCCCCCGTGCCTTCCTTGACCCTGGAAGGTGCCACTCCCACTGTCCTTTCCTAATAAAATGAGG
AAATTGCATCGCATTGTCTGAGTAGGTGTCATTCTATTCTGGGGGGTGGGGTGGGGCAGGACAGCAAGGG
GGAGGATTGGGAAGACAATAGCAGGCATGCTGGGGATGCGGTGGGCTCTATGGCTTCTGAGGCGGAAAGA
ACCAGCTGGGGCTCTAGGGGGTATCCCC
[124 nt withheld, positions 3669-3792]
C
[91 nt withheld, positions 3794-3884]
A
[49 nt withheld, positions 3886-3934]
CCTTTGACGTTGGAGTCCACGTTCTTT
[37 nt withheld, positions 3962-3998]
ACCCTATCTCGGTCTATTCTTTTGATTTATAAGGGATTTTGCCGATTTCGGCCTATTGGTTAAAAAATGA
GCTGATTTAACAAAAATTTAACGCGAATTAATTCTGTGGAATGTGTGTCAGTTAGGGTGTGGAAAGTCCC
CAGGCTCCCCAGCAGGCAGAAGTATGCAAAGCATGCATCTCAATTAGTCAGCAACCAGGTGTGGAAAGTC
CCCAGGCTCCCCAGCAGGCAGAAGTATGCAAAGCATGCATCTCAATTAGTCAGCAACCATAGTCCCGCCC
CTAACTCCGCCCATCCCGCCCCTAACTCCGCCCAGTTCCGCCCATTCTCCGCCCCATGGCTGACTAATTT
TTTTTATTTATGCAGAGGCCGAGGCCGCCTCTGCCTCTGAGCTATTCCAGAAGTAGTGAGGAGGCTTTTT
TGGAGGCCTAGGCTTTTGCAAAAAGCTCCCGGGAGCTTGTATATCCATTTTCGGATCTGATCAGCACGTG
TTGACAATTAATCATCGGCATAGTATATCGGCATAGTATAATACGACAAGGTGAGGAACTAAACCATGGC
CAAGTTGACCAGTGCCGTTCCGGTGCTCACCGCGCGCGACGTCGCCGGAGCGGTCGAGTTCTGGACCGAC
CGGCTCGGGTTCTCCCGGGACTTCGTGGAGGACGACTTCGCCGGTGTGGTCCGGGACGACGTGACCCTGT
TCATCAGCGCGGTCCAGGACCAGGTGGTGCCGGACAACACCCTGGCCTGGGTGTGGGTGCGCGGCCTGGA
CGAGCTGTACGCCGAGTGGTCGGAGGTCGTGTCCACGAACTTCCGGGACGCCTCCGGGCCGGCCATGACC
GAGATCGGCGAGCAGCCGTGGGGGCGGGAGTTCGCCCTGCGCGACCCGGCCGGCAACTGCGTGCACTTCG
TGGCCGAGGAGCAGGACTGACACGTGCTACGAGATTTCGATTCCACCGCCGCCTTCTATGAAAGGTTGGG
CTTCGGAATCGTTTTCCGGGACGCCGGCTGGATGATCCTCCAGCGCGGGGATCTCATGCTGGAGTTCTTC
GCCCACCCCAACTTGTTTATTGCAGCTTATAATGGTTACAAATAAAGCAATAGCATCACAAATTTCACAA
ATAAAGCATTTTTTTCACTGCATTCTAGTTGTGGTTTGTCCAAACTCATCAATGTATCTTATCATGTCTG
TATACCGTCGACCTCTAGCTAGAGCTTGGCGTAATCATGGTCATAGCTGTTTCCTGTGTGAAATTGTTAT
CCGCTCACAATTCCACACAACATACGAGCCGGAAGCATAAAGTGTAAAGCCTGGGGTGCCTAATGAGTGA
GCTAACTCACATTAATTGCGTTGCGCTCACTGCCCGCTTTCCAGTCGGGAAACCTGTCGTGCCAGCTGCA
TTAATGAATCGGCCAACGCGCGGGGAGAGGCGGTTTGCGTATTGGGCGCTCTTCCGCTTCCTCGCTCACT
GACTCGCTGCGCTCGGTCGTTCGGCTGCGGCGAGCGGTATCAGCTCACTCAAAGGCGGTAATACGGTTAT
CCACAGAATCAGGGGATAACGCAGGAAAGAACATGTGAGCAAAAGGCCAGCAAAAGGCCAGGAACCGTAA
AAAGGCCGCGTTGCTGGCGTTTTTCCATAGGCTCCGCCCCCCTGACGAGCATCACAAAAATCGACGCTCA
AGTCAGAGGTGGCGAAACCCGACAGGACTATAAAGATACCAGGCGTTTCCCCCTGGAAGCTCCCTCGTGC
GCTCTCCTGTTCCGACCCTGCCGCTTACCGGATACCTGTCCGCCTTTCTCCCTTCGGGAAGCGTGGCGCT
TTCTCATAGCTCACGCTGTAGGTATCTCAGTTCGGTGTAGGTCGTTCGCTCCAAGCTGGGCTGTGTGCAC
GAACCCCCCGTTCAGCCCGACCGCTGCGCCTTATCCGGTAACTATCGTCTTGAGTCCAACCCGGTAAGAC
ACGACTTATCGCCACTGGCAGCAGCCACTGGTAACAGGATTAGCAGAGCGAGGTATGTAGGCGGTGCTAC
AGAGTTCTTGAAGTGGTGGCCTAACTACGGCTACACTAGAAGAACAGTATTTGGTATCTGCGCTCTGCTG
AAGCCAGTTACCTTCGGAAAAAGAGTTGGTAGCTCTTGATCCGGCAAACAAACCACCGCTGGTAGCGGTG
GTTTTTTTGTTTGCAAGCAGCAGATTACGCGCAGAAAAAAAGGATCTCAAGAAGATCCTTTGATCTTTTC
TACGGGGTCTGACGCTCAGTGGAACGAAAACTCACGTTAAGGGATTTTGGTCATGAGATTATCAAAAAGG
ATCTTCACCTAGATCCTTTTAAATTAAAAATGAAGTTTTAAATCAATCTAAAGTATATATGAGTAAACTT
GGTCTGACAGTTACCAATGCTTAATCAGTGAGGCACCTATCTCAGCGATCTGTCTATTTCGTTCATCCAT
AGTTGCCTGACTCCCCGTCGTGTAGATAACTACGATACGGGAGGGCTTACCATCTGGCCCCAGTGCTGCA
ATGATACCGCGAGACCCACGCTCACCGGCTCCAGATTTATCAGCAATAAACCAGCCAGCCGGAAGGGCCG
AGCGCAGAAGTGGTCCTGCAACTTTATCCGCCTCCATCCAGTCTATTAATTGTTGCCGGGAAGCTAGAGT
AAGTAGTTCGCCAGTTAATAGTTTGCGCAACGTTGTTGCCATTGCTACAGGCATCGTGGTGTCACGCTCG
TCGTTTGGTATGGCTTCATTCAGCTCCGGTTCCCAACGATCAAGGCGAGTTACATGATCCCCCATGTTGT
GCAAAAAAGCGGTTAGCTCCTTCGGTCCTCCGATCGTTGTCAGAAGTAAGTTGGCCGCAGTGTTATCACT
CATGGTTATGGCAGCACTGCATAATTCTCTTACTGTCATGCCATCCGTAAGATGCTTTTCTGTGACTGGT
GAGTACTCAACCAAGTCATTCTGAGAATAGTGTATGCGGCGACCGAGTTGCTCTTGCCCGGCGTCAATAC
GGGATAATACCGCGCCACATAGCAGAACTTTAAAAGTGCTCATCATTGGAAAACGTTCTTCGGGGCGAAA
ACTCTCAAGGATCTTACCGCTGTTGAGATCCAGTTCGATGTAACCCACTCGTGCACCCAACTGATCTTCA
GCATCTTTTACTTTCACCAGCGTTTCTGGGTGAGCAAAAACAGGAAGGCAAAATGCCGCAAAAAAGGGAA
TAAGGGCGACACGGAAATGTTGAATACTCATACTCTTCCTTTTTCAATATTATTGAAGCATTTATCAGGG
TTATTGTCTCATGAGCGGATACATATTTGAATGTATTTAGAAAAATAAACAAATAGGGGTTCCGCGCACA
TTTCCCCGAAAAGTGCCACCTGACGTCTAAGAAACCATTATTATCATGACATTAACCTATAAAAATAGGC
GTATCACGAGGCCCTTTCGTCTCGCGCGTTTCGGTGATGACGGTGAAAACCTCTGACACATGCAGCTCCC
GGAGACGGTCACAGCTTGTCTGTAAGCGGATGCCGGGAGCAGACAAGCCCGTCAGGGCGCGTCAGCGGGT
GTTGGCGGGTGTCGGGGCTGGCTTAACTATGCGGCATCAGAGCAGATTGTACTGAGAGTGCACCATAACG
CATTTAAGCATAAACACGCACTATGCCGTTCTTCTCATGTATATATATATACAGGCAACACGCAGATATA
GGTGCGACGTGAACAGTGAGCTGTATGTGCGCAGCTCGCGTTGCATTTTCGGAAGCGCTCGTTTTCGGAA
ACGCTTTGAAGTTCCTATTCCGAAGTTCCTATTCTGATCCTAGAAAGTATAGGAACTTCAGAGCGCTTTT
GAAAACCAAAAGCGCTCTGAAGACGCACTTTCAAAAAACCAAAAACGCACCGGACTGTAACGAGCTACTA
AAATATTGCGAATACCGCTTCCACAAACATTGCTCAAAAGTATCTCTTTGCTATATATCTCTGTGCTATA
TCCCTATATAACCTACCCATCCACCTTTCGCTCCTTGAACTTGCATCTAAACTCGACCTCTACATTTTTT
ATGTTTATCTCTAGTATTACTCTTTAGACAAAAAAATTGTAGTAAGAACTATTCATAGAGTGAATCGAAA
ACAATACGAAAATGTAAACATTTCCTATACGTAGTATATAGAGACAAAATAGAAGAAACCGTTCATAATT
TTCTGACCAATGAAGAATCATCAACGCTATCACTTTCTGTTCACAAAGTATGCGCAATCCACATCGGTAT
AGAATATAATCGGGGATGCCTTTATCTTGAAAAAATGCACCCGCAGCTTCGCTAGTAATCAGTAAACGCG
GGAAGTGGAGTCAGGCTTTTTTTATGGAAGAGAAAATAGACACCAAAGTAGCCTTCTTCTAACCTTAACG
GACCTACAGTGCAAAAAGTTATCAAGAGACTGCATTATAGAGCGCACAAAGGAGAAAAAAAGTAATCTAA
GATGCTTTGTTAGAAAAATAGCGCTCTCGGGATGCATTTTTGTAGAACAAAAAAGAAGTATAGATTCTTT
GTTGGTAAAATAGCGCTCTCGCGTTGCATTTCTGTTCTGTAAAAATGCAGCTCAGATTCTTTGTTTGAAA
AATTAGCGCTCTCGCGTTGCATTTTTGTTTTACAAAAATGAAGCACAGATTCTTCGTTGGTAAAATAGCG
CTTTCGCGTTGCATTTCTGTTCTGTAAAAATGCAGCTCAGATTCTTTGTTTGAAAAATTAGCGCTCTCGC
GTTGCATTTTTGTTCTACAAAATGAAGCACAGATGCTTCGTTAACAAAGATATGCTATTGAAGTGCAAGA
TGGAAACGCAGAAAATGAACCGGGGATGCGACGTGCAAGATTACCTATGCAATAGATGCAATAGTTTCTC
CAGGAACCGAAATACATACATTGTCTTCCGTAAAGCGCTAGACTATATATTATTATACAGGTTCAAATAT
ACTATCTGTTTCAGGGAAAACTCCCAGGTTCGGATGTTCAAAATTCAATGATGGGTAACAAGTAGCTTTT
CAATTCAATTCATCATTTTTTTTTTATTCTTTTTTTCTTCGTACGCTGCAGGTCGACAACCCTTAATATA
ACTTCGTATAATGTATGCTATACGAAGTTATTAGGTCTAGAGATCTGAATTCGAGCTCGTTTAAACTGGA
TGGCGGCGTTAGTATCGAATCGACAGCAGTATAGCGACCAGCATTCACATACGATTGACGCATGATATTA
CTTTCTGCGCACTTAACTTCGCATCTGGGCAGATGATGTCGAGGCGAAAAAAAATATAAATCACGCTAAC
ATTTGATTAAAATAGAACAACTACAATATAAAAAAACTATACAAATGACAAGTTCTTGAAAACAAGAATC
TTTTTATTGTCAGTACCTATTAATGGGGAGCGCTGATTCTCTTTTGGTACGCTTCCCATCCAGCATTTCT
GTATCTTTCACCTTCAACCTTAGGATCTCTACCCTTGGCGAAAAGTCCTCTGCCAACAATGATGATATCT
GATCCACCACTTACAACTTCGTCGACGGTTCTGTACTGCTGACCCAATGCATCGCCTTTGTCGTCTAAAC
CTACACCTGGGGTCATGATTAGCCAATCAAACCCTTCTTCTCTTCCTCCCATATCGTTCTGAGCAATGAA
CCCAATAACGAAATCTTTATCACTCTTTGCAATATCAACGGTACCCTTAGTATATTCACCGTGTGCTAGA
GAACCCTTGGAAGACAATTCAGCAAGCATCAATAATCCCCTTGGTTCTTTGGTGACCTCTTGCGCACCTT
GTTTCAAGCCAGCAACAATACCAGCACCAGTAACCCCGTGGGCGTTGGTGATATCAGACCATTCTGCGAT
ACGGTAAACGCCCGATGTATATTGTAATTTGACTGTGTTACCGATATCGGCGAATTTTCTGTCCTCAAAT
ATCAAGAACTTGTATTTCTCTGCCAATGCTTTCAATGGAACGACAGTACCCTCATAACTGAAATCATCCA
AGATATCAACGTGTGTTTTCAAAAGGCAAATGTATGGACCCAACGTTTCAACAAGTTTCAATAGCTCATC
AGTCGAACGAACGTCAAGGGAAGCACACAAATTGGTCTTCTTTTCATCCATTAAACGTAAAAGTTTCGAT
GCAACCGGACTTGCATGAGTCTCAGCTCTACTGGTATATGATTTTGTGGACATGGTTGTTTATGTTCGGA
TGTGATGTGAGAACTGTATCCTAGCAAGATTTTAAAAGGAAGTATATGAAAGAAGAACCTCAGTGGCAAA
TCCTAACCTTTTATATTTCTCTACAGGGGCGCGGCGTGGGGACAATTCAACGCGTCTGTGAGGGGAGCGT
TTCCCTGCTCGCAGGTCTGCAGCGAGGAGCCGTAATTTTTGCTTCGCGCCGTGCGGCCATCAAAATGTAT
GGATGCAAATGATTATACATGGGGATGTATGGGCTAAATGTACGGGCGACAGTCACATCATGCCCCTGAG
CTGCGCACGTCAAGACTGTCAAGGAGGGTATTCTGGGCCTCCATGTCGCTGGCCGGGTGACCCGGCGGGG
ACGAGGCAAGCTAAACAGATCCAAGCTTCTCGAGAACCCTTAATATAACTTCGTATAATGTATGCTATAC
GAAGTTATTAGGTGATATCAGATCCACTAGTGGCCTATGCATTGCATGAAGAATCTGCTTAGGGTTAGGC
GTTTTGCGCTGCTTCGCGATGTACGGGCCAGATATACGCGTTGACATTGATTATTGACTAGTTATTAATA
GTAATCAATTACGGGGTCATTAGTTCATAGCCCATATATGGAGTTCCGCGTTACATAACTTACGGTAAAT
GGCCCGCCTGGCTGACCGCCCAACGACCCCCGCCCATTGACGTCAATAATGACGTATGTTCCCATAGTAA
CGCCAATAGGGACTTTCCATTGACGTCAATGGGTGGAGTATTTACGGTAAACTGCCCACTTGGCAGTACA
TCAAGTGTATCATATGCCAAGTACGCCCCCTATTGACGTCAATGACGGTAAATGGCCCGCCTGGCATTAT
GCCCAGTACATGACCTTATGGGACTTTCCTACTTGGCAGTACATCTACGTATTAGTCATCGCTATTACCA
TGGTGATGCGGTTTTGGCAGTACATCAATGGGCGTGGATAGCGGTTTGACTCACGGGGATTTCCAAGTCT
CCACCCCATTGACGTCAATGGGAGTTTGTTTTGGCACCAAAATCAACGGGACTTTCCAAAATGTCGTAAC
AACTCCGCCCCATTGACGCAAATGGGCGGTAGGCGTGTACGGTGGGAGGTCTATATAAGCAGCGCGTTTT
GCCTGTACTGGGTCTCTCTGGTTAGACCAGATCTGAGCCTGGGAGCTCTCTGGCTAACTAGGGAACCCAC
TGCTTAAGCCTCAATAAAGCTTGCCTTGAGTGCTTCAAGTAGTGTGTGCCCGTCTGTTGTGTGACTCTGG
TAACTAGAGATCCCTCAGACCCTTTTAGTCAGTGTGGAAAATCTCTAGCAGTGGCGCCCGAACAGGGACT
TGAAAGCGAAAGGGAAACCAGAGGAGCTCTCTCGACGCAGGACTCGGCTTGCTGAAGCGCGCACGGCAAG
AGGCGAGGGGCGGCGACTGGTGAGTACGCCAAAAATTTTGACTAGCGGAGGCTAGAAGGAGAGAGATGGG
TGCGAGAGCGTCAGTATTAAGCGGGGGAGAATTAGATCGCGATGGGAAAAAATTCGGTTAAGGCCAGGGG
GAAAGAAAAAATATAAATTAAAACATATAGTATGGGCAAGCAGGGAGCTAGAACGATTCGCAGTTAATCC
TGGCCTGTTAGAAACATCAGAAGGCTGTAGACAAATACTGGGACAGCTACAACCATCCCTTCAGACAGGA
TCAGAAGAACTTAGATCATTATATAATACAGTAGCAACCCTCTATTGTGTGCATCAAAGGATAGAGATAA
AAGACACCAAGGAAGCTTTAGACAAGATAGAGGAAGAGCAAAACAAAAGTAAGACCACCGCACAGCAAGC
GGCCGCTGATCTTCAGACCTGGAGGAGGAGATATGAGGGACAATTGGAGAAGTGAATTATATAAATATAA
AGTAGTAAAAATTGAACCATTAGGAGTAGCACCCACCAAGGCAAAGAGAAGAGTGGTGCAGAGAGAAAAA
AGAGCAGTGGGAATAGGAGCTTTGTTCCTTGGGTTCTTGGGAGCAGCAGGAAGCACTATGGGCGCAGCGT
CAATGACGCTGACGGTACAGGCCAGACAATTATTGTCTGGTATAGTGCAGCAGCAGAACAATTTGCTGAG
GGCTATTGAGGCGCAACAGCATCTGTTGCAACTCACAGTCTGGGGCATCAAGCAGCTCCAGGCAAGAATC
CTGGCTGTGGAAAGATACCTAAAGGATCAACAGCTCCTGGGGATTTGGGGTTGCTCTGGAAAACTCATTT
GCACCACTGCTGTGCCTTGGAATGCTAGTTGGAGTAATAAATCTCTGGAACAGATTTGGAATCACACGAC
CTGGATGGAGTGGGACAGAGAAATTAACAATTACACAAGCTTAATACACTCCTTAATTGAAGAATCGCAA
AACCAGCAAGAAAAGAATGAACAAGAATTATTGGAATTAGATAAATGGGCAAGTTTGTGGAATTGGTTTA
ACATAACAAATTGGCTGTGGTATATAAAATTATTCATAATGATAGTAGGAGGCTTGGTAGGTTTAAGAAT
AGTTTTTGCTGTACTTTCTATAGTGAATAGAGTTAGGCAGGGATATTCACCATTATCGTTTCAGACCCAC
CTCCCAACCCCGAGGGGACCCGACAGGCCCGAAGGAATAGAAGAAGAAGGTGGAGAGAGAGACAGAGACA
GATCCATTCGATTAGTGAACGGATCGGCACTGCGTGCGCCAATTCTGCAGACAAATGGCAGTATTCATCC
ACAATTTTAAAAGAAAAGGGGGGATTGGGGGGTACAGTGCAGGGGAAAGAATAGTAGACATAATAGCAAC
AGACATACAAACTAAAGAATTACAAAAACAAATTACAAAAATTCAAAATTTTCGGGTTTATTACAGGGAC
AGCAGAGATCCAGTTTGGTTAATTAACATT
Features (pLannotate 1.2.2; 40 found; start..end, strand, type, name):
   1314..2033    +  CDS            EGFP: the original enhanced GFP (Yang et al., 1996) mammalian codon-optimized
   2050..2074    +  misc_feature   MCS (fragment): pBluescript multiple cloning site
   2074..2662    +  misc_feature   WPRE: woodchuck hepatitis virus posttranscriptional regulatory element
   2599..3180    +  CDS            nef (fragment): NEF_HV1H2 - Experimental evidence at protein level: Swiss-Prot protein existence level 1. Extracellular Nef protein targets CD4(+) T-lymphocytes for apoptosis by interacting with CXCR4 surface receptors. From Human immunodeficiency virus type 1 group M subtype B (isolate HXB2) (HIV-1).
   3187..3367    +  LTR            5' LTR (truncated): truncated 5' long terminal repeat (LTR) from HIV-1
   3399..3623    +  polyA_signal   bGH poly(A) signal: bovine growth hormone polyadenylation signal
   3627..3648    +  promoter       SV40 promoter (fragment): SV40 enhancer and early promoter
   3669..4097    +  rep_origin     f1 ori (sequence partly withheld): f1 bacteriophage origin of replication; arrow indicates direction of (+) strand synthesis
   4111..4440    +  promoter       SV40 promoter: SV40 enhancer and early promoter
   4488..4535    +  promoter       EM7 promoter: synthetic bacterial promoter&nbsp
   4554..4928    +  CDS            BleoR: antibiotic-binding protein; Sh ble from Streptoalloteichus hindustanus; confers resistance to bleomycin, phleomycin, and Zeocin™
   4938..5063    +  CDS            ble (fragment): BLE_KLEPN - Experimental evidence at protein level: Swiss-Prot protein existence level 1. Binding protein with a strong affinity to the bleomycin family of antibiotics. Binds to CL990; an antimitotic-antibiotic compound. From Klebsiella pneumoniae.
   5058..5179    +  polyA_signal   SV40 poly(A) signal: SV40 polyadenylation signal
   5250..5272    -  protein_bind   lac operator (fragment): The lac repressor binds to the lac operator to inhibit transcription in E. coli. This inhibition can be relieved by adding lactose or isopropyl-β-D-thiogalactopyranoside (IPTG). lac repressor encoded by lacI
   5276..5306    -  promoter       lac promoter: promoter for the E. coli lac operon
   5321..5342    -  protein_bind   CAP binding site: CAP binding activates transcription in the presence of cAMP. E. coli catabolite activator protein
   5355..5447    -  CDS            lacI (fragment): lac repressor; lacI; The lac repressor binds to the lac operator to inhibit transcription in E. coli. This inhibition can be relieved by adding lactose or isopropyl-β-D-thiogalactopyranoside (IPTG).
   5630..6218    -  rep_origin     ori: high-copy-number ColE1/pMB1/pBR322/pUC origin of replication
   6389..7249    -  CDS            AmpR: β-lactamase; bla; confers resistance to ampicillin, carbenicillin, and related antibiotics
   7250..7354    -  promoter       AmpR promoter: bla
   7449..7484    +  CDS            rop (fragment): Rop protein, which maintains plasmids at low copy number; rop
   7586..7635    +  misc_feature   bom (fragment): basis of mobility region from pBR322
   7786..7813    +  protein_bind   FRT (mutant) (fragment): FRT site with a mutation in the core sequence (Azam et al., 1997) FLP recombinase from the Saccharomyces cerevisiae 2μ plasmid
   7818..8800    +  rep_origin     2μ ori: yeast 2μ plasmid origin of replication
   8954..9031    -  CDS            RAF1 (fragment): RAF_YEAST - Experimental evidence at transcript level: Swiss-Prot protein existence level 2. Antagonizes transcriptional repression of recombinase FLP by REP1-REP2. May play a role in plasmid partitioning. From Saccharomyces cerevisiae (strain ATCC 204508 / S288c) (Baker's yeast).
   9037..9074    +  promoter       URA3 promoter (fragment): S. cerevisiae URA3
   9106..9139    -  protein_bind   loxP: Cre-mediated recombination occurs in the 8-bp core sequence (GCATACAT). Cre recombinase
   9205..9402    -  terminator     TEF terminator: Ashbya gossypii TEF terminator
   9426..10211   -  CDS            URA3: PYRF_YEAST - Experimental evidence at protein level: Swiss-Prot protein existence level 1. From Saccharomyces cerevisiae (strain ATCC 204508 / S288c) (Baker's yeast).
  10212..10555   -  promoter       TEF promoter: Ashbya gossypii TEF promoter
  10623..10656   -  protein_bind   loxP: Cre-mediated recombination occurs in the 8-bp core sequence (GCATACAT). Cre recombinase
  10761..11140   +  enhancer       CMV enhancer: human cytomegalovirus immediate early enhancer
  11141..11340   +  promoter       CMV promoter: human cytomegalovirus (CMV) immediate early promoter
  11358..11538   +  LTR            5' LTR (truncated): truncated 5' long terminal repeat (LTR) from HIV-1
  11585..11710   +  misc_feature   HIV-1 Ψ: packaging signal of human immunodeficiency virus type 1
  11694..12057   +  CDS            HIV-1 gag (fragment): gag protein from human immunodeficiency virus 1; gag
  12203..12436   +  misc_feature   RRE: The Rev response element (RRE) of HIV-1 allows for Rev-dependent mRNA export from the nucleus to the cytoplasm.
  12813..12913   +  CDS            Rev (fragment): human immunodeficiency virus 1 (HIV-1) Rev protein; rev; enhances nuclear export of unspliced and incompletely spliced viral mRNAs
  12963..13080   +  misc_feature   cPPT/CTS: central polypurine tract and central termination sequence of HIV-1
  13125..1286    +  promoter       CaMKII promoter (across the origin): promoter for the mouse calcium/calmodulin-dependent kinase II α subunit
