[The description below was written by a language model from this plasmid's Addgene catalogue record and pLannotate feature annotations shown in this document.]
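Description:
pJJH1308 is a 13.1 kb triple shuttle vector built on the L22 lentiviral backbone, designed to be handled in E. coli, Saccharomyces cerevisiae and mammalian cells. In bacteria it replicates from a high-copy ColE1/pUC-type origin under ampicillin selection (AmpR), and it also carries an f1 origin. For yeast, it contains a 2μ origin of replication and the S. cerevisiae URA3 gene, which is the catalogued insert. URA3 is expressed from the Ashbya gossypii TEF promoter and terminator, and the cassette is flanked by two loxP sites, so in principle it can be removed by Cre recombinase. These yeast elements sit outside the lentiviral transfer region. They allow uracil-prototrophy selection, presumably so that the plasmid can be modified in yeast, although the record does not describe the cloning strategy.

The lentiviral cassette starts with a CMV enhancer/promoter fused to a truncated HIV-1 5' LTR, which drives genomic RNA production in packaging cells. It is followed by the Ψ packaging signal with a gag fragment, the RRE for Rev-dependent nuclear export, and the cPPT/CTS. Inside the cassette, a mouse CaMKIIα promoter drives EGFP, followed by a short multiple cloning site remnant, a WPRE to enhance transcript expression, and the 3' LTR region (annotated as a truncated LTR) with a bGH polyadenylation signal. An SV40/EM7-driven BleoR cassette with an SV40 poly(A) signal offers Zeocin-type selection in mammalian or bacterial cells. Consistent with the associated publication title, the vector is intended for lentivirus-mediated infection of neurons, with the CaMKIIα promoter giving neuron-directed EGFP reporter expression.
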