Addgene plasmid #36911: pJJH1308
Depositing lab: Jürgen Heinisch. Depositing organization: Universitaet Osnabrueck. Publication: Triple mammalian/yeast/bacterial shuttle vectors for single and combined Lentivirus- and Sindbis virus-mediated infections of neurons. Bakota L, Brandt R, Heinisch JJ. Mol Genet Genomics. 2012 Apr;287(4):313-24. Epub 2012 Feb 12. 10.1007/s00438-012-0680-1 PubMed 22327349.
Backbone
  Vector backbone: L22
  Vector type: Mammalian Expression, Bacterial Expression, Yeast Expression, Lentiviral
  Selectable markers: URA3
Growth in bacteria
  Bacterial resistance: Ampicillin, 100 μg/mL
  Growth temperature: 37°C
  Growth strain: Stbl3
  Copy number: High Copy
Gene/Insert
  Gene/Insert name: ScURA3
  Species: S. cerevisiae (budding yeast)
  Insert size (bp): 803
Terms and licenses: Academic/Nonprofit Terms; Industry Terms: Not Available to Industry
How to cite: pJJH1308 was a gift from Jürgen Heinisch (Addgene plasmid # 36911 ; http://n2t.net/addgene:36911 ; RRID:Addgene_36911)
