>Addgene plasmid #36911 | pJJH1308 | addgene partial sequence | sequence record 47687 | WPRE-R 5'-CATAGCGTAAAAGGAGCAACA-3'
TTGTAATCCAGAGGTTGATTATCGATAAGCTTGATATCGAATTCTAGAGTCGCGGCCGCTTTACTTGTAC
AGCTCGTCCATGCCGAGAGTGATCCCGGCGGCGGTCACGAACTCCAGCAGGACCATGTGATCGCGCTTCT
CGTTGGGGTCTTTGCTCAGGGCGGACTGGGTGCTCAGGTAGTGGTTGTCGGGCAGCAGCACGGGGCCGTC
GCCGATGGGGGTGTTCTGCTGGTAGTGGTCGGCGAGCTGCACGCTGCCGTCCTCGATGTTGTGGCGGATC
TTGAAGTTCACCTTGATGCCGTTCTTCTGCTTGTCGGCCATGATATAGACGTTGTGGCTGTTGTAGTTGT
ACTCCAGCTTGTGCCCCAGGATGTTGCCGTCCTCCTTGAAGTCGATGCCCTTCAGCTCGATGCGGTTCAC
CAGGGTGTCGCCCTCGAACTTCACCTCGGCGCGGGTCTTGTAGTTGCCGTCGTCCTTGAAGAAGATGGTG
CGCTCCTGGACGTAGCCTTCGGGCATGGCGGACTTGAAGAAGTCGTGCTGCTTCATGTGGTCGGGGTAGC
GGCTGAAGCACTGCACGCCGTAGGTCAGGGTGGTCACGAGGGTGGGCCAGGGCACGGGCAGCTTGCCGGT
GGTGCAGATGAACTTCAGGGTCAGCTTGCCGTAGGTGGCATCGCCCTCGCCCTCGCCGGACACGCTGAAC
TTGTGGCCGTTTACGTCGCCGTCCAGCTCGACCAGGATGGGCACCACCCCGGTGAACAGCTCCTCGCCCT
TGCTCACCATGGTGGCGACCGGTACCCGGGGATCCCCCGC
