>Addgene plasmid #36911 | pJJH1308 | addgene partial sequence | sequence record 47689 | CAGenhancer-F 5'-GGGCGTACTTGGCATATGAT-3'
TTGACGTCAATGGAAAGTCCCTATTGGCGTTACTATGGGAACATACGTCATTATTGACGTCAATGGGCGG
GGGTCGTTGGGCGGTCAGCCAGGCGGGCCATTTACCGTAAGTTATGTAACGCGGAACTCCATATATGGGC
TATGAACTAATGACCCCGTAATTGATTACTATTAATAACTAGTCAATAATCAATGTCAACGCGTATATCT
GGCCCGTACATCGCGAAGCAGCGCAAAACGCCTAACCCTAAGCAGATTCTTCATGCAATGCATAGGCCAC
TAGTGGATCTGATATCACCTAATAACTTCGTATAGCATACATTATACGAAGTTATATTAAGGGTTCTCGA
GAAGCTTGGATCTGTTTAGCTTGCCTCGTCCCCGCCGGGTCACCCGGCCAGCGACATGGAGGCCCAGAAT
ACCCTCCTTGACAGTCTTGACGTGCGCAGCTCAGGGGCATGATGTGACTGTCGCCCGTACATTTAGCCCA
TACATCCCCATGTATAATCATTTGCATCCATACATTTTGATGGCCGCACGGCGCGAAGCAAAAATTACGG
CTCCTCGCTGCAGACCTGCGAGCAGGGAAACGCTCCCCTCACAGACGCGTTGAATTGTCCCCACGCCGCG
CCCCTGTAGAGAAATATAAAAGGTTAGGATTTGCCACTGAGGTTCTTCTTTCATATACTTCCTTTTAAAA
TCTTGCTAGGATACAGTTCTCACATCACATCCGAACATAAACAACCATGTCCACAAAATCATATACCAGT
AGAGCTGAGACTCATGCAAGTCCGGTTGCATCGAAACTTTTACGTTTAATG
